>Addgene plasmid #141566 | TFORF0298 | addgene full sequence | sequence record 317902 | Addgene NGS Result
GGCTCCGGTGCCCGTCAGTGGGCAGAGCGCACATCGCCCACAGTCCCCGAGAAGTTGGGGGGAGGGGTCG
GCAATTGAACCGGTGCCTAGAGAAGGTGGCGCGGGGTAAACTGGGAAAGTGATGTCGTGTACTGGCTCCG
CCTTTTTCCCGAGGGTGGGGGAGAACCGTATATAAGTGCAGTAGTCGCCGTGAACGTTCTTTTTCGCAAC
GGGTTTGCCGCCAGAACACAGGTAAGTGCCGTGTGTGGTTCCCGCGGGCCTGGCCTCTTTACGGGTTATG
GCCCTTGCGTGCCTTGAATTACTTCCACCTGGCTGCAGTACGTGATTCTTGATCCCGAGCTTCGGGTTGG
AAGTGGGTGGGAGAGTTCGAGGCCTTGCGCTTAAGGAGCCCCTTCGCCTCGTGCTTGAGTTGAGGCCTGG
CCTGGGCGCTGGGGCCGCCGCGTGCGAATCTGGTGGCACCTTCGCGCCTGTCTCGCTGCTTTCGATAAGT
CTCTAGCCATTTAAAATTTTTGATGACCTGCTGCGACGCTTTTTTTCTGGCAAGATAGTCTTGTAAATGC
GGGCCAAGATCTGCACACTGGTATTTCGGTTTTTGGGGCCGCGGGCGGCGACGGGGCCCGTGCGTCCCAG
CGCACATGTTCGGCGAGGCGGGGCCTGCGAGCGCGGCCACCGAGAATCGGACGGGGGTAGTCTCAAGCTG
GCCGGCCTGCTCTGGTGCCTGGCCTCGCGCCGCCGTGTATCGCCCCGCCCTGGGCGGCAAGGCTGGCCCG
GTCGGCACCAGTTGCGTGAGCGGAAAGATGGCCGCTTCCCGGCCCTGCTGCAGGGAGCTCAAAATGGAGG
ACGCGGCGCTCGGGAGAGCGGGCGGGTGAGTCACCCACACAAAGGAAAAGGGCCTTTCCGTCCTCAGCCG
TCGCTTCATGTGACTCCACGGAGTACCGGGCGCCGTCCAGGCACCTCGATTAGTTCTCGAGCTTTTGGAG
TACGTCGTCTTTAGGTTGGGGGGAGGGGTTTTATGCGATGGAGTTTCCCCACACTGAGTGGGTGGAGACT
GAAGTTAGGCCAGCTTGGCACTTGATGTAATTCTCCTTGGAATTTGCCCTTTTTGAGTTTGGATCTTGGT
TCATTCTCAAGCCTCAGACAGTGGTTCAAAGTTTTTTTCTTCCATTTCAGGTGTCGTGAGGCTAGCACCG
CCACCATGGCTGTAACTGGAGATGACACAGATGAGGAAACTGAACTTGCCCCAAGTCACATGGCTGCTGC
CACTGGTGACATGCCAACTTACCAGATCCGAGCTCCTACTGCTGCTTTGCCACAGGGAGTGGTGATGGCT
GCATCGCCCGGAAGTTTGCACAGTCCCCAGCAGCTGGCAGAAGAAGCAACACGCAAACGAGAGCTGAGGC
TAATGAAAAACAGGGAAGCTGCCCGGGAGTGTCGCAGGAAGAAGAAAGAATATGTCAAATGTCTTGAAAA
TCGTGTGGCTGTGCTTGAAAACCAAAACAAGACTCTCATTGAGGAACTCAAGGCCCTCAAAGATCTTTAT
TGCCATAAAGTAGAGTAGTAATGAACTAGTCCGTAACTTGAAAGTATTTCGATTTCTTGGCTTTATATAT
CTTGTGGAAAGGACGACGTGTCATGTATCTCACGTACAGTACGCGTTAAGTCGACAATCAACCTCTGGAT
TACAAAATTTGTGAAAGATTGACTGGTATTCTTAACTATGTTGCTCCTTTTACGCTATGTGGATACGCTG
CTTTAATGCCTTTGTATCATGCTATTGCTTCCCGTATGGCTTTCATTTTCTCCTCCTTGTATAAATCCTG
GTTGCTGTCTCTTTATGAGGAGTTGTGGCCCGTTGTCAGGCAACGTGGCGTGGTGTGCACTGTGTTTGCT
GACGCAACCCCCACTGGTTGGGGCATTGCCACCACCTGTCAGCTCCTTTCCGGGACTTTCGCTTTCCCCC
TCCCTATTGCCACGGCGGAACTCATCGCCGCCTGCCTTGCCCGCTGCTGGACAGGGGCTCGGCTGTTGGG
CACTGACAATTCCGTGGTGTTGTCGGGGAAATCATCGTCCTTTCCTTGGCTGCTCGCCTGTGTTGCCACC
TGGATTCTGCGCGGGACGTCCTTCTGCTACGTCCCTTCGGCCCTCAATCCAGCGGACCTTCCTTCCCGCG
GCCTGCTGCCGGCTCTGCGGCCTCTTCCGCGTCTTCGCCTTCGCCCTCAGACGAGTCGGATCTCCCTTTG
GGCCGCCTCCCCGCGTCGACTTTAAGACCAATGACTTACAAGGCAGCTGTAGATCTTAGCCACTTTTTAA
AAGAAAAGGGGGGACTGGAAGGGCTAATTCACTCCCAACGAAGACAAGATCTGCTTTTTGCTTGTACTGG
GTCTCTCTGGTTAGACCAGATCTGAGCCTGGGAGCTCTCTGGCTAACTAGGGAACCCACTGCTTAAGCCT
CAATAAAGCTTGCCTTGAGTGCTTCAAGTAGTGTGTGCCCGTCTGTTGTGTGACTCTGGTAACTAGAGAT
CCCTCAGACCCTTTTAGTCAGTGTGGAAAATCTCTAGCAGTACGTATAGTAGTTCATGTCATCTTATTAT
TCAGTATTTATAACTTGCAAAGAAATGAATATCAGAGAGTGAGAGGAACTTGTTTATTGCAGCTTATAAT
GGTTACAAATAAAGCAATAGCATCACAAATTTCACAAATAAAGCATTTTTTTCACTGCATTCTAGTTGTG
GTTTGTCCAAACTCATCAATGTATCTTATCATGTCTGGCTCTAGCTATCCCGCCCCTAACTCCGCCCATC
CCGCCCCTAACTCCGCCCAGTTCCGCCCATTCTCCGCCCCATGGCTGACTAATTTTTTTTATTTATGCAG
AGGCCGAGGCCGCCTCGGCCTCTGAGCTATTCCAGAAGTAGTGAGGAGGCTTTTTTGGAGGCCTAGGGAC
GTACCCAATTCGCCCTATAGTGAGTCGTATTACGCGCGCTCACTGGCCGTCGTTTTACAACGTCGTGACT
GGGAAAACCCTGGCGTTACCCAACTTAATCGCCTTGCAGCACATCCCCCTTTCGCCAGCTGGCGTAATAG
CGAAGAGGCCCGCACCGATCGCCCTTCCCAACAGTTGCGCAGCCTGAATGGCGAATGGG
[124 nt withheld, positions 3140-3263]
C
[91 nt withheld, positions 3265-3355]
A
[49 nt withheld, positions 3357-3405]
CCTTTGACGTTGGAGTCCACGTTCTTT
[37 nt withheld, positions 3433-3469]
ACCCTATCTCGGTCTATTCTTTTGATTTATAAGGGATTTTGCCGATTTCGGCCTATTGGTTAAAAAATGA
GCTGATTTAACAAAAATTTAACGCGAATTTTAACAAAATATTAACGCTTACAATTTAGGTGGCACTTTTC
GGGGAAATGTGCGCGGAACCCCTATTTGTTTATTTTTCTAAATACATTCAAATATGTATCCGCTCATGAG
ACAATAACCCTGATAAATGCTTCAATAATATTGAAAAAGGAAGAGTATGAGTATTCAACATTTCCGTGTC
GCCCTTATTCCCTTTTTTGCGGCATTTTGCCTTCCTGTTTTTGCTCACCCAGAAACGCTGGTGAAAGTAA
AAGATGCTGAAGATCAGTTGGGTGCACGAGTGGGTTACATCGAACTGGATCTCAACAGCGGTAAGATCCT
TGAGAGTTTTCGCCCCGAAGAACGTTTTCCAATGATGAGCACTTTTAAAGTTCTGCTATGTGGCGCGGTA
TTATCCCGTATTGACGCCGGGCAAGAGCAACTCGGTCGCCGCATACACTATTCTCAGAATGACTTGGTTG
AGTACTCACCAGTCACAGAAAAGCATCTTACGGATGGCATGACAGTAAGAGAATTATGCAGTGCTGCCAT
AACCATGAGTGATAACACTGCGGCCAACTTACTTCTGACAACGATCGGAGGACCGAAGGAGCTAACCGCT
TTTTTGCACAACATGGGGGATCATGTAACTCGCCTTGATCGTTGGGAACCGGAGCTGAATGAAGCCATAC
CAAACGACGAGCGTGACACCACGATGCCTGTAGCAATGGCAACAACGTTGCGCAAACTATTAACTGGCGA
ACTACTTACTCTAGCTTCCCGGCAACAATTAATAGACTGGATGGAGGCGGATAAAGTTGCAGGACCACTT
CTGCGCTCGGCCCTTCCGGCTGGCTGGTTTATTGCTGATAAATCTGGAGCCGGTGAGCGTGGGTCTCGCG
GTATCATTGCAGCACTGGGGCCAGATGGTAAGCCCTCCCGTATCGTAGTTATCTACACGACGGGGAGTCA
GGCAACTATGGATGAACGAAATAGACAGATCGCTGAGATAGGTGCCTCACTGATTAAGCATTGGTAACTG
TCAGACCAAGTTTACTCATATATACTTTAGATTGATTTAAAACTTCATTTTTAATTTAAAAGGATCTAGG
TGAAGATCCTTTTTGATAATCTCATGACCAAAATCCCTTAACGTGAGTTTTCGTTCCACTGAGCGTCAGA
CCCCGTAGAAAAGATCAAAGGATCTTCTTGAGATCCTTTTTTTCTGCGCGTAATCTGCTGCTTGCAAACA
AAAAAACCACCGCTACCAGCGGTGGTTTGTTTGCCGGATCAAGAGCTACCAACTCTTTTTCCGAAGGTAA
CTGGCTTCAGCAGAGCGCAGATACCAAATACTGTTCTTCTAGTGTAGCCGTAGTTAGGCCACCACTTCAA
GAACTCTGTAGCACCGCCTACATACCTCGCTCTGCTAATCCTGTTACCAGTGGCTGCTGCCAGTGGCGAT
AAGTCGTGTCTTACCGGGTTGGACTCAAGACGATAGTTACCGGATAAGGCGCAGCGGTCGGGCTGAACGG
GGGGTTCGTGCACACAGCCCAGCTTGGAGCGAACGACCTACACCGAACTGAGATACCTACAGCGTGAGCT
ATGAGAAAGCGCCACGCTTCCCGAAGGGAGAAAGGCGGACAGGTATCCGGTAAGCGGCAGGGTCGGAACA
GGAGAGCGCACGAGGGAGCTTCCAGGGGGAAACGCCTGGTATCTTTATAGTCCTGTCGGGTTTCGCCACC
TCTGACTTGAGCGTCGATTTTTGTGATGCTCGTCAGGGGGGCGGAGCCTATGGAAAAACGCCAGCAACGC
GGCCTTTTTACGGTTCCTGGCCTTTTGCTGGCCTTTTGCTCACATGTTCTTTCCTGCGTTATCCCCTGAT
TCTGTGGATAACCGTATTACCGCCTTTGAGTGAGCTGATACCGCTCGCCGCAGCCGAACGACCGAGCGCA
GCGAGTCAGTGAGCGAGGAAGCGGAAGAGCGCCCAATACGCAAACCGCCTCTCCCCGCGCGTTGGCCGAT
TCATTAATGCAGCTGGCACGACAGGTTTCCCGACTGGAAAGCGGGCAGTGAGCGCAACGCAATTAATGTG
AGTTAGCTCACTCATTAGGCACCCCAGGCTTTACACTTTATGCTTCCGGCTCGTATGTTGTGTGGAATTG
TGAGCGGATAACAATTTCACACAGGAAACAGCTATGACCATGATTACGCCAAGCGCGCAATTAACCCTCA
CTAAAGGGAACAAAAGCTGGAGCTGCAAGCTTAATGTAGTCTTATGCAATACTCTTGTAGTCTTGCAACA
TGGTAACGATGAGTTAGCAACATGCCTTACAAGGAGAGAAAAAGCACCGTGCATGCCGATTGGTGGAAGT
AAGGTGGTACGATCGTGCCTTATTAGGAAGGCAACAGACGGGTCTGACATGGATTGGACGAACCACTGAA
TTGCCGCATTGCAGAGATATTGTATTTAAGTGCCTAGCTCGATACATAAACGGGTCTCTCTGGTTAGACC
AGATCTGAGCCTGGGAGCTCTCTGGCTAACTAGGGAACCCACTGCTTAAGCCTCAATAAAGCTTGCCTTG
AGTGCTTCAAGTAGTGTGTGCCCGTCTGTTGTGTGACTCTGGTAACTAGAGATCCCTCAGACCCTTTTAG
TCAGTGTGGAAAATCTCTAGCAGTGGCGCCCGAACAGGGACTTGAAAGCGAAAGGGAAACCAGAGGAGCT
CTCTCGACGCAGGACTCGGCTTGCTGAAGCGCGCACGGCAAGAGGCGAGGGGCGGCGACTGGTGAGTACG
CCAAAAATTTTGACTAGCGGAGGCTAGAAGGAGAGAGATGGGTGCGAGAGCGTCAGTATTAAGCGGGGGA
GAATTAGATCGCGATGGGAAAAAATTCGGTTAAGGCCAGGGGGAAAGAAAAAATATAAATTAAAACATAT
AGTATGGGCAAGCAGGGAGCTAGAACGATTCGCAGTTAATCCTGGCCTGTTAGAAACATCAGAAGGCTGT
AGACAAATACTGGGACAGCTACAACCATCCCTTCAGACAGGATCAGAAGAACTTAGATCATTATATAATA
CAGTAGCAACCCTCTATTGTGTGCATCAAAGGATAGAGATAAAAGACACCAAGGAAGCTTTAGACAAGAT
AGAGGAAGAGCAAAACAAAAGTAAGACCACCGCACAGCAAGCGGCCGCTGATCTTCAGACCTGGAGGAGG
AGATATGAGGGACAATTGGAGAAGTGAATTATATAAATATAAAGTAGTAAAAATTGAACCATTAGGAGTA
GCACCCACCAAGGCAAAGAGAAGAGTGGTGCAGAGAGAAAAAAGAGCAGTGGGAATAGGAGCTTTGTTCC
TTGGGTTCTTGGGAGCAGCAGGAAGCACTATGGGCGCAGCGTCAATGACGCTGACGGTACAGGCCAGACA
ATTATTGTCTGGTATAGTGCAGCAGCAGAACAATTTGCTGAGGGCTATTGAGGCGCAACAGCATCTGTTG
CAACTCACAGTCTGGGGCATCAAGCAGCTCCAGGCAAGAATCCTGGCTGTGGAAAGATACCTAAAGGATC
AACAGCTCCTGGGGATTTGGGGTTGCTCTGGAAAACTCATTTGCACCACTGCTGTGCCTTGGAATGCTAG
TTGGAGTAATAAATCTCTGGAACAGATTTGGAATCACACGACCTGGATGGAGTGGGACAGAGAAATTAAC
AATTACACAAGCTTAATACACTCCTTAATTGAAGAATCGCAAAACCAGCAAGAAAAGAATGAACAAGAAT
TATTGGAATTAGATAAATGGGCAAGTTTGTGGAATTGGTTTAACATAACAAATTGGCTGTGGTATATAAA
ATTATTCATAATGATAGTAGGAGGCTTGGTAGGTTTAAGAATAGTTTTTGCTGTACTTTCTATAGTGAAT
AGAGTTAGGCAGGGATATTCACCATTATCGTTTCAGACCCACCTCCCAACCCCGAGGGGACCCATGCATT
GCATCTCAATTAGTCAGCAACCAGGTGTGGAAAGTCCCCAGGCTCCCCAGCAGGCAGAAGTATGCAAAGC
ATGCGTCTCAATTAGTCAGCAACCATAGTCCCGCCCCTAACTCCGCCCATCCCGCCCCTAACTCCGCCCA
GTTCCGCCCATTCTCCGCCCCATGGCTGACTAATTTTTTTTATTTATGCAGAGGCCGAGGCCGCCTCGGC
CTCTGAGCTATTCCAGAAGTAGTGAGGAGGCTTTTTTGGAGGCCTAGGCTTTTGCAAAAAGCTTTCTAGA
GGTACCACCGGAGCTTACCATGACCGAGTACAAGCCCACGGTGCGCCTCGCCACCCGCGACGACGTCCCC
AGGGCCGTACGCACCCTCGCCGCCGCGTTCGCCGACTACCCCGCCACGCGCCACACCGTCGATCCGGACC
GCCACATCGAGCGGGTCACCGAGCTGCAAGAACTCTTCCTCACGCGCGTCGGGCTCGACATCGGCAAGGT
GTGGGTCGCGGACGACGGCGCCGCCGTGGCGGTCTGGACCACGCCGGAGAGCGTCGAAGCGGGGGCGGTG
TTCGCCGAGATCGGCCCGCGCATGGCCGAGTTGAGCGGTTCCCGGCTGGCCGCGCAGCAACAGATGGAAG
GCCTCCTGGCGCCGCACCGGCCCAAGGAGCCCGCGTGGTTCCTGGCCACCGTCGGCGTCTCGCCCGACCA
CCAGGGCAAGGGTCTGGGCAGCGCCGTCGTGCTCCCCGGAGTGGAGGCGGCCGAGCGCGCCGGGGTGCCC
GCCTTCCTGGAGACCTCCGCGCCCCGCAACCTCCCCTTCTACGAGCGGCTCGGCTTCACCGTCACCGCCG
ACGTCGAGGTGCCCGAAGGACCGCGCACCTGGTGCATGACCCGCAAGCCCGGTGCCAGTTAACGAATTCT
AGATCTTGAGACAAATGGCAGTATTCATCCACAATTTTAAAAGAAAAGGGGGGATTGGGGGGTACAGTGC
AGGGGAAAGAATAGTAGACATAATAGCAACAGACATACAAACTAAAGAATTACAAAAACAAATTACAAAA
ATTCAAAATTTTCGGGTTTATTACAGGGACAGCAGAGATCCACTTTGGCGCCGGCTCGAGGCCTGCAGGT
GCAAAGATGGATAAAGTTTTAAACAGAGAGGAATCTTTGCAGCTAATGGACCTTCTAGGTCTTGAAAGGA
GTGGGAATT
Features (pLannotate 1.2.2; 31 found; start..end, strand, type, name):
      1..1179    +  promoter       EF-1α promoter: strong constitutive promoter for human elongation factor EF-1α
   1220..1537    +  CDS            CREM (fragment): CREM_HUMAN - Experimental evidence at protein level: Swiss-Prot protein existence level 1. [Isoform 6]: May play a role in the regulation of the circadian clock: acts as a transcriptional repressor of the core circadian component PER1 by directly binding to cAMP response elements in its promoter. From Homo sapiens (Human).
   1571..1624    +  promoter       U6 promoter (fragment): RNA polymerase III promoter for human U6 snRNA
   1666..2254    +  misc_feature   WPRE: woodchuck hepatitis virus posttranscriptional regulatory element
   2305..2324    +  misc_feature   cPPT/CTS (fragment): central polypurine tract and central termination sequence of HIV-1
   2326..2559    +  LTR            3' LTR (ΔU3): self-inactivating 3' long terminal repeat (LTR) from HIV-1
   2637..2758    +  polyA_signal   SV40 poly(A) signal: SV40 polyadenylation signal
   2798..2933    +  rep_origin     SV40 ori: SV40 origin of replication
   2954..2972    -  promoter       T7 promoter: promoter for bacteriophage T7 RNA polymerase
   2980..3135    +  CDS            lacZα (fragment): LacZα fragment of β-galactosidase; lacZ fragment
   3140..3568    +  rep_origin     f1 ori (sequence partly withheld): f1 bacteriophage origin of replication; arrow indicates direction of (+) strand synthesis
   3621..3725    +  promoter       AmpR promoter: bla
   3726..4586    +  CDS            AmpR: β-lactamase; bla; confers resistance to ampicillin, carbenicillin, and related antibiotics
   4757..5345    +  rep_origin     ori: high-copy-number ColE1/pMB1/pBR322/pUC origin of replication
   5528..5620    +  CDS            lacI (fragment): lac repressor; lacI; The lac repressor binds to the lac operator to inhibit transcription in E. coli. This inhibition can be relieved by adding lactose or isopropyl-β-D-thiogalactopyranoside (IPTG).
   5633..5654    +  protein_bind   CAP binding site: CAP binding activates transcription in the presence of cAMP. E. coli catabolite activator protein
   5669..5699    +  promoter       lac promoter: promoter for the E. coli lac operon
   5707..5723    +  protein_bind   lac operator: The lac repressor binds to the lac operator to inhibit transcription in E. coli. This inhibition can be relieved by adding lactose or isopropyl-β-D-thiogalactopyranoside (IPTG). lac repressor encoded by lacI
   5768..5786    +  promoter       T3 promoter: promoter for bacteriophage T3 RNA polymerase
   5814..6040    +  promoter       RSV promoter: Rous sarcoma virus enhancer/promoter
   6041..6221    +  LTR            5' LTR (truncated): truncated 5' long terminal repeat (LTR) from HIV-1
   6268..6393    +  misc_feature   HIV-1 Ψ: packaging signal of human immunodeficiency virus type 1
   6377..6740    +  CDS            HIV-1 gag (fragment): gag protein from human immunodeficiency virus 1; gag
   6886..7119    +  misc_feature   RRE: The Rev response element (RRE) of HIV-1 allows for Rev-dependent mRNA export from the nucleus to the cytoplasm.
   7496..7522    +  CDS            Rev (fragment): human immunodeficiency virus 1 (HIV-1) Rev protein; rev; enhances nuclear export of unspliced and incompletely spliced viral mRNAs
   7529..7552    +  promoter       SV40 promoter (fragment): SV40 early promoter
   7553..7624    +  promoter       SV40 promoter (fragment): SV40 enhancer and early promoter
   7648..7783    +  rep_origin     SV40 ori: SV40 origin of replication
   7829..8425    +  CDS            PuroR (fragment): puromycin N-acetyltransferase; pac from Streptomyces; confers resistance to puromycin
   8474..8591    +  misc_feature   cPPT/CTS: central polypurine tract and central termination sequence of HIV-1
   8656..8722    +  CDS            small t antigen (fragment): SV40 (simian virus 40) small t antigen
