[The description below was written by a language model from this plasmid's Addgene catalogue record and pLannotate feature annotations shown in this document.]
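Description:
TFORF0298 is a lentiviral mammalian expression plasmid built on the pLX_TRC317 backbone from the Broad Institute Genetic Perturbation Platform. It carries a human CREM (cAMP responsive element modulator) open reading frame together with a unique 24-bp barcode. It is propagated in E. coli as a high-copy plasmid via a ColE1/pUC-type origin with ampicillin resistance (AmpR), and it also contains an f1 origin. The depositor warns of possible recombination, which is common with repeat-containing lentiviral plasmids. The sequenced record is 8,728 nt, consistent with the stated backbone plus a 464-bp insert.

The viral genome has a third-generation, self-inactivating layout. An RSV promoter drives a truncated HIV-1 5' LTR, followed by the Ψ packaging signal with a partial gag region and the RRE for Rev-dependent nuclear export. An SV40 early promoter then drives puromycin N-acetyltransferase for selection of transduced cells, and a cPPT/CTS element follows. Downstream, the strong constitutive EF-1α promoter expresses the CREM ORF, which the annotation detects as a short fragment matching human CREM. The depositor ties it to a specific transcript isoform, and the gene aliases include ICER. A WPRE enhances transcript expression, and the ΔU3 3' LTR and an SV40 poly(A) signal close the cassette. The table does not annotate the barcode. A short fragment annotated as U6 promoter lies between the ORF and the WPRE, and the record does not explain its role.

The plasmid belongs to a barcoded transcription factor ORF collection. It is intended for overexpressing CREM in mammalian cells, singly or in pooled screens where the barcode identifies the delivered factor, as in directed differentiation studies.
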