Addgene plasmid #141566: TFORF0298
Purpose: Lentiviral vector for overexpressing the CREM transcription factor ORF with a unique 24-bp barcode. Barcodes facilitate identification of transcription factors in pooled screens.
Depositing lab: Feng Zhang. Depositing organization: Broad Institute. Publication: A transcription factor atlas of directed differentiation. Joung J, Ma S, Tay T, Geiger-Schuller KR, Kirchgatterer PC, Verdine VK, Guo B, Arias-Garcia MA, Allen WE, Singh A, Kuksenko O, Abudayyeh OO, Gootenberg JS, Fu Z, Macrae RK, Buenrostro JD, Regev A, Zhang F. Cell. 2023 Jan 5;186(1):209-229.e26. doi: 10.1016/j.cell.2022.11.026. PubMed 36608654.
Backbone
  Vector backbone: pLX_TRC317
  Backbone manufacturer: Broad Institute Genetic Perturbation Platform
  Backbone size w/o insert (bp): 8264
  Vector type: Mammalian Expression, Lentiviral
  Selectable markers: Puromycin
Growth in bacteria
  Bacterial resistance: Ampicillin, 100 μg/mL
  Growth temperature: 37°C
  Growth strain: NEB Stable
  Copy number: High Copy
Gene/Insert
  Gene/Insert name: CREM
  Species: H. sapiens (human)
  Insert size (bp): 464
  Entrez Gene: CREM (a.k.a. CREM-2, ICER, hCREM-2)
  Promoter: EF1a
  Cloning method: Unknown
  Sequencing primers: 5′ GGGTGGAGACTGAAGTTAGGCCAG; 3′ CACATAGCGTAAAAGGAGCAACATAG
Terms and licenses: Academic/Nonprofit Terms; Industry Terms: Not Available to Industry
Depositor comments: NM_182717,ENST00000473940 . The transcription factor ORF portion of this plasmid was synthesized by Genewiz. Please test multiple small colonies in case of plasmid recombination. To make this collection available in a timely manner, a portion of this collection was not fully sequenced by Addgene. If an Addgene verified full plasmid sequence is not available, please contact us prior to placing an order to request the full sequence.
How to cite: TFORF0298 was a gift from Feng Zhang (Addgene plasmid # 141566 ; http://n2t.net/addgene:141566 ; RRID:Addgene_141566)
