>Addgene plasmid #141566 | TFORF0298 | depositor partial sequence | sequence record 276835 | Insert
ACCGCCACCATGGCTGTAACTGGAGATGACACAGATGAGGAAACTGAACTTGCCCCAAGTCACATGGCTG
CTGCCACTGGTGACATGCCAACTTACCAGATCCGAGCTCCTACTGCTGCTTTGCCACAGGGAGTGGTGAT
GGCTGCATCGCCCGGAAGTTTGCACAGTCCCCAGCAGCTGGCAGAAGAAGCAACACGCAAACGAGAGCTG
AGGCTAATGAAAAACAGGGAAGCTGCCCGGGAGTGTCGCAGGAAGAAGAAAGAATATGTCAAATGTCTTG
AAAATCGTGTGGCTGTGCTTGAAAACCAAAACAAGACTCTCATTGAGGAACTCAAGGCCCTCAAAGATCT
TTATTGCCATAAAGTAGAGTAGTAATGAACTAGTCCGTAACTTGAAAGTATTTCGATTTCTTGGCTTTAT
ATATCTTGTGGAAAGGACGACGTGTCATGTATCTCACGTACAGT
