>Addgene plasmid #141566 | TFORF0298 | depositor partial sequence | sequence record 276836 | Barcode
CGTGTCATGTATCTCACGTACAGT
